>Addgene plasmid #122600 | pBT44c | addgene full sequence | sequence record 240463 | Addgene NGS Result
CAAATAAAACGAAAGGCTCAGTCGAAAGACTGGGCCTTTCGTTTTGCTGAGGAGACTTAGGGACTCTCAC
AGCTAACACCACGTCGTCCCTATCTGCTGCCCTAGGTCTATGAGTGGTTGCTGGATAACTTTACGGGCAT
GCATAAGGCTCGTATGATATATTCAGGGAGACCACAACGGTTTCCCTCTACAAATAATTTTGTTTAACTT
TTACTAGAGTGGGACCCTACCTGCAGGTGCAGTAAGGAGGAAAAAAAAATGATCAAGATAGCTACAAGGA
AGTATCTTGGCAAACAAAACGTTTATGATATTGGAGTCGAAAGAGATCACAACTTTGCTCTGAAGAACGG
ATTCATAGCTTCTAATTGTTTTAACAAATACTCAATAGGCTTAGCTATCGGCACAAATAGCGTCGGATGG
GCGGTGATCACTGATGAATATAAGGTTCCGTCTAAAAAGTTCAAGGTTCTGGGAAATACAGACCGCCACA
GTATCAAAAAAAATCTTATAGGGGCTCTTTTATTTGACAGTGGAGAGACAGCGGAAGCGACTCGTCTCAA
ACGGACAGCTCGTAGAAGGTATACACGTCGGAAGAATCGTATTTGTTATCTACAGGAGATTTTTTCAAAT
GAGATGGCGAAAGTAGATGATAGTTTCTTTCATCGACTTGAAGAGTCTTTTTTGGTGGAAGAAGACAAGA
AGCATGAACGTCATCCTATTTTTGGAAATATAGTAGATGAAGTTGCTTATCATGAGAAATATCCAACTAT
CTATCATCTGCGAAAAAAATTGGTAGATTCTACTGATAAAGCGGATTTGCGCTTAATCTATTTGGCCTTA
GCGCATATGATTAAGTTTCGTGGTCATTTTTTGATTGAGGGAGATTTAAATCCTGATAATAGTGATGTGG
ACAAACTATTTATCCAGTTGGTACAAACCTACAATCAATTATTTGAAGAAAACCCTATTAACGCAAGTGG
AGTAGATGCTAAAGCGATTCTTTCTGCACGATTGAGTAAATCAAGACGATTAGAAAATCTCATTGCTCAG
CTCCCCGGTGAGAAGAAAAATGGCTTATTTGGGAATCTCATTGCTTTGTCATTGGGTTTGACCCCTAATT
TTAAATCAAATTTTGATTTGGCAGAAGATGCTAAATTACAGCTTTCAAAAGATACTTACGATGATGATTT
AGATAATTTATTGGCGCAAATTGGAGATCAATATGCTGATTTGTTTTTGGCAGCTAAGAATTTATCAGAT
GCTATTTTACTTTCAGATATCCTAAGAGTAAATACTGAAATAACTAAGGCTCCCCTATCAGCTTCAATGA
TTAAACGCTACGATGAACATCATCAAGACTTGACTCTTTTAAAAGCTTTAGTTCGACAACAACTTCCAGA
AAAGTATAAAGAAATCTTTTTTGATCAATCAAAAAACGGATATGCAGGTTATATTGATGGGGGAGCTAGC
CAAGAAGAATTTTATAAATTTATCAAACCAATTTTAGAAAAAATGGATGGTACTGAGGAATTATTGGTGA
AACTAAATCGTGAAGATTTGCTGCGCAAGCAACGGACCTTTGACAACGGCTCTATTCCCCATCAAATTCA
CTTGGGTGAGCTGCATGCTATTTTGAGAAGACAAGAAGACTTTTATCCATTTTTAAAAGACAATCGTGAG
AAGATTGAAAAAATCTTGACTTTTCGAATTCCTTATTATGTTGGTCCATTGGCGCGTGGCAATAGTCGTT
TTGCATGGATGACTCGGAAGTCTGAAGAAACAATTACCCCATGGAATTTTGAAGAAGTTGTCGATAAAGG
TGCTTCAGCTCAATCATTTATTGAACGCATGACAAACTTTGATAAAAATCTTCCAAATGAAAAAGTACTA
CCAAAACATAGTTTGCTTTATGAGTATTTTACGGTTTATAACGAATTGACAAAGGTCAAATATGTTACTG
AAGGAATGCGAAAACCAGCATTTCTTTCAGGTGAACAGAAGAAAGCCATTGTTGATTTACTCTTCAAAAC
AAATCGAAAAGTAACCGTTAAGCAATTAAAAGAAGATTATTTCAAAAAAATAGAATGTTTTGATAGTGTT
GAAATTTCAGGAGTTGAAGATAGATTTAATGCTTCATTAGGTACCTACCATGATTTGCTAAAAATTATTA
AAGATAAAGATTTTTTGGATAATGAAGAAAATGAAGATATCTTAGAGGATATTGTTTTAACATTGACCTT
ATTTGAAGATAGGGAGATGATTGAGGAAAGACTTAAAACATATGCTCACCTCTTTGATGATAAGGTGATG
AAACAGCTTAAACGTCGCCGTTATACTGGTTGGGGACGTTTGTCTCGAAAATTGATTAATGGTATTAGGG
ATAAGCAATCTGGCAAAACAATATTAGATTTTTTGAAATCAGATGGTTTTGCCAATCGCAATTTTATGCA
GCTGATCCATGATGATAGTTTGACATTTAAAGAAGACATTCAAAAAGCACAAGTGTCTGGACAAGGCGAT
AGTTTACATGAACATATTGCAAATTTAGCTGGTAGCCCTGCTATTAAAAAAGGTATTTTACAGACTGTAA
AAGTTGTTGATGAATTGGTCAAAGTAATGGGGCGGCATAAGCCAGAAAATATCGTTATTGAAATGGCACG
TGAAAATCAGACAACTCAAAAGGGCCAGAAAAATTCGCGAGAGCGTATGAAACGAATCGAAGAAGGTATC
AAAGAATTAGGAAGTCAGATTCTTAAAGAGCATCCTGTTGAAAATACTCAATTGCAAAATGAAAAGCTCT
ATCTCTATTATCTCCAAAATGGAAGAGACATGTATGTGGACCAAGAATTAGATATTAATCGTTTAAGTGA
TTATGATGTCGATGCCATTGTTCCACAAAGTTTCCTTAAAGACGATTCAATAGACAATAAGGTCTTAACG
CGTTCTGATAAAAATCGTGGTAAATCGGATAACGTTCCAAGTGAAGAAGTAGTCAAAAAGATGAAAAACT
ATTGGAGACAACTTCTAAACGCCAAGTTAATCACTCAACGTAAGTTTGATAATTTAACGAAAGCTGAACG
TGGAGGTTTGAGTGAACTTGATAAAGCTGGTTTTATCAAACGCCAATTGGTTGAAACTCGCCAAATCACT
AAGCATGTGGCACAAATTTTGGATAGTCGCATGAATACTAAATACGATGAAAATGATAAACTTATTCGAG
AGGTTAAAGTGATTACCTTAAAATCTAAATTAGTTTCTGACTTCCGAAAAGATTTCCAATTCTATAAAGT
ACGTGAGATTAACAATTACCATCATGCCCATGATGCGTATCTAAATGCCGTCGTTGGAACTGCTTTGATT
AAGAAATATCCAAAACTTGAATCGGAGTTTGTCTATGGTGATTATAAAGTTTATGATGTTCGTAAAATGA
TTGCTAAGTCTGAGCAAGAAATAGGCAAAGCAACCGCAAAATATTTCTTTTACTCTAATATCATGAACTT
CTTCAAAACAGAAATTACACTTGCAAATGGAGAGATTCGCAAACGCCCTCTAATCGAAACTAATGGGGAA
ACTGGAGAAATTGTCTGGGATAAAGGGCGAGATTTTGCCACAGTGCGCAAAGTATTGTCCATGCCCCAAG
TCAATATTGTCAAGAAAACAGAAGTACAGACAGGCGGATTCTCCAAGGAGTCAATTTTACCAAAAAGAAA
TTCGGACAAGCTTATTGCTCGTAAAAAAGACTGGGATCCAAAAAAATATGGTGGTTTTGATAGTCCAACG
GTAGCTTATTCAGTCCTAGTGGTTGCTAAGGTGGAAAAAGGGAAATCGAAGAAGTTAAAATCCGTTAAAG
AGTTACTAGGGATCACAATTATGGAAAGAAGTTCCTTTGAAAAAAATCCGATTGACTTTTTAGAAGCTAA
AGGATATAAGGAAGTTAAAAAAGACTTAATCATTAAACTACCTAAATATAGTCTTTTTGAGTTAGAAAAC
GGTCGTAAACGGATGCTGGCTAGTGCCGGAGAATTACAAAAAGGAAATGAGCTGGCTCTGCCAAGCAAAT
ATGTGAATTTTTTATATTTAGCTAGTCATTATGAAAAGTTGAAGGGTAGTCCAGAAGATAACGAACAAAA
ACAATTGTTTGTGGAGCAGCATAAGCATTATTTAGATGAGATTATTGAGCAAATCAGTGAATTTTCTAAG
CGTGTTATTTTAGCAGATGCCAATTTAGATAAAGTTCTTAGTGCATATAACAAACATAGAGACAAACCAA
TACGTGAACAAGCAGAAAATATTATTCATTTATTTACGTTGACGAATCTTGGAGCTCCCGCTGCTTTTAA
ATATTTTGATACAACAATTGATCGTAAACGATATACGTCTACAAAAGAAGTTTTAGATGCCACTCTTATC
CATCAATCCATCACTGGTCTTTATGAAACACGCATTGATTTGAGTCAGCTAGGAGGTGACAGCGGCGGTT
CAATGACAAATCTGTCGGATATCATCGAAAAAGAAACCGGTAAACAGCTGGTTATCCAAGAAAGTATTTT
AATGCTTCCCGAAGAAGTCGAAGAGGTGATTGGCAACAAACCCGAAAGTGATATTCTCGTGCATACTGCG
TATGATGAGTCGACCGATGAAAACGTCATGCTGCTGACCTCCGACGCGCCCGAGTATAAACCGTGGGCTT
TGGTTATCCAGGATAGCAACGGTGAAAATAAGATTAAAATGTTATAAGGCACTCCTCAGCAAATATAATG
ACCCTCTTGATAACCCAAGAGGGCATTTTTTAATGCCCATGGCGTCTTAGAAAAACTCATCGAGCATCAA
ATGAAACTGCAATTTATTCATATCAGGATTATCAATACCATATTTTTGAAAAAGCCGTTTCTGTAATGAA
GGAGAAAACTCACCGAGGCAGTTCCATAGGATGGCAAGATCCTGGTATCGGTCTGCGATTCCGACTCGTC
CAACATCAATACAACCTATTAATTTCCCCTCGTCAAAAATAAGGTTATCAAGTGAGAAATCACCATGAGT
GACGACTGAATCCGGTGAGAATGGCAAAAGTTTATGCATTTCTTTCCAGACTTGTTCAACAGGCCAGCCA
TTACGCTCGTCATCAAAATCACTCGCATCAACCAAACCGTTATTCATTCGTGATTGCGCCTGAGCGAGAC
GAAATACGCGATCGCTGTTAAAAGGACAATTACAAACAGGAATCGAATGCAACCGGCGCAGGAACACTGC
CAGCGCATCAACAATATTTTCACCTGAATCAGGATATTCTTCTAATACCTGGAATGCTGTTTTCCCGGGG
ATCGCAGTGGTGAGTAACCATGCATCATCAGGAGTACGGATAAAATGCTTGATGGTCGGAAGAGGCATAA
ATTCCGTCAGCCAGTTTAGTCTGACCATCTCATCTGTAACATCATTGGCAACGCTACCTTTGCCATGTTT
CAGAAACAACTCTGGCGCATCGGGCTTCCCATACAATCGATAGATTGTCGCACCTGATTGCCCGACATTA
TCGCGAGCCCATTTATACCCATATAAATCAGCATCCATGTTGGAATTTAATCGCGGCCTAGAGCAAGACG
TTTCCCGTTGAATATGGCTCATAACACCCCTTGTATTACTGTTTATGTAAGCAGACAGTTTTATTGTTCA
TGAAGAGAAACCTACGGATCGGGGCGGAGATTTCCTGGAAGATGCCAGGAAGATACTTAACAGGGAAGTG
AGAGGGCCGCGGCAAAGCCGTTTTTCCATAGGCTCCGCCCCCCTGACAAGCATCACGAAATCTGACGCTC
AAATCAGTGGTGGCGAAACCCGACAGGACTATAAAGATACCAGGCGTTTCCCCCTGGCGGCTCCCTCGTG
CGCTCTCCTGTTCCTGCCTTTCGGTTTACCGGTGTCATTCCGCTGTTATGGCCGCGTTTGTCTCATTCCA
CGCCTGACACTCAGTTCCGGGTAGGCAGTTCGCTCCAAGCTGGACTGTATGCACGAACCCCCCGTTCAGT
CCGACCGCTGCGCCTTATCCGGTAACTATCGTCTTGAGTCCAACCCGGAAAGACATGCAAAAGCACCACT
GGCAGCAGCCACTGGTAATTGATTTAGAGGAGTTAGTCTTGAAGTCATGCGCCGGTTAAGGCTAAACTGA
AAGGACAAGTTTTGGTGACTGCGCTCCTCCAAGCCAGTTACCTCGGTTCAAAGAGTTGGTAGCTCAGAGA
ACCTTCGAAAAACCGCCCTGCAAGGCGGTTTTTTCGTTTTCAGAGCAAGATATTACGCGCAGACCAAAAC
GATCTCAAGAAGATCATCTTATTAAGGAGCCCCATACGATATAAGAGGACATCCGGT
Features (pLannotate 1.2.2; 6 found; start..end, strand, type, name):
      1..45      +  terminator     rrnB T1 terminator: transcription terminator T1 from the E. coli rrnB gene
     64..129     +  CDS            sspB (fragment): SSPB_ECOLI - Experimental evidence at protein level: Swiss-Prot protein existence level 1. Also stimulates degradation of the N-terminus of RseA (residues 1-108, alone or in complex with sigma-E) by ClpX-ClpP in a non-ssrA-mediated fashion. From Escherichia coli (strain K12).
    376..4470    +  CDS            dCas9: catalytically dead mutant of the Cas9 endonuclease from the Streptococcus pyogenes Type II CRISPR/Cas system RNA-guided DNA-binding protein that lacks endonuclease activity due to the D10A mutation in the RuvC catalytic domain and the H840A mutation in the HNH catalytic domain
   4483..4734    +  CDS            UGI: UNGI_BPPB2 - Experimental evidence at protein level: Swiss-Prot protein existence level 1. This protein binds specifically and reversibly to the host uracil-DNA glycosylase, preventing removal of uracil residues from PBS2 DNA by the host uracil-excision repair system. From Bacillus phage PBS2 (Bacteriophage PBS2).
   4807..5622    -  CDS            KanR: aminoglycoside phosphotransferase; aph(3')-Ia; confers resistance to kanamycin in bacteria or G418 (Geneticin®) in eukaryotes
   5763..6308    -  rep_origin     p15A ori: Plasmids containing the medium-copy-number p15A origin of replication can be propagated in E. coli cells that contain a second plasmid with the ColE1 origin.
