[The description below was written by a language model from this plasmid's Addgene catalogue record and pLannotate feature annotations shown in this document.]
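Description:
pBT44c is a bacterial accessory plasmid built on the pBT38 backbone for the phage-assisted continuous evolution (PACE) selection of base editors. It is catalogued as a synthetic biology vector. It is maintained in E. coli under kanamycin selection through an aph(3')-Ia KanR cassette. The annotated replicon is a p15A origin, which is compatible with ColE1-type plasmids and so suits a multi-plasmid selection host. p15A is generally regarded as a medium-copy origin, whereas the catalogue entry lists the plasmid as high copy.

The payload is a single fusion protein described as C-intein–dCas9–UGI. The feature table of the 6.4 kb sequence identifies the Streptococcus pyogenes dCas9 coding region (D10A and H840A, an RNA-guided DNA binder without nuclease activity). It is followed almost immediately by the uracil-DNA glycosylase inhibitor from Bacillus phage PBS2, which blocks excision of the uracil produced by cytosine deamination. The C-terminal split-intein segment is not annotated. It presumably lies in the unannotated stretch upstream of dCas9, but the record does not confirm this. The promoter driving the fusion is also not identified. An rrnB T1 terminator sits at the start of the record, followed by a short match to sspB whose role is not explained.

In a split-intein arrangement like this, the host normally supplies the Cas9–UGI portion of the editor. A partner protein carrying the matching N-intein, most plausibly the evolving deaminase encoded on the selection phage, is then joined to it by protein trans-splicing to reconstitute a full base editor. The record itself states only that the plasmid serves base editor PACE selection, so the remaining circuit components are not described here.
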