Addgene plasmid #122600: pBT44c
Purpose: BE PACE selection, express C-intein-Cas9-ugi fusion
Depositing lab: David Liu. Depositing organization: Broad Institute. Publication: Continuous evolution of base editors with expanded target compatibility and improved activity. Thuronyi BW, Koblan LW, Levy JM, Yeh WH, Zheng C, Newby GA, Wilson C, Bhaumik M, Shubina-Oleinik O, Holt JR, Liu DR. Nat Biotechnol. 2019 Jul 22. pii: 10.1038/s41587-019-0193-0. doi: 10.1038/s41587-019-0193-0. PubMed 31332326.
Backbone
  Vector backbone: pBT38
  Vector type: Synthetic Biology
Growth in bacteria
  Bacterial resistance: Kanamycin, 50 μg/mL
  Growth temperature: 37°C
  Growth strain: DH5alpha
  Copy number: High Copy
Gene/Insert
  Gene/Insert name: intein-dCas9-ugi fusion
  Cloning method: Restriction Enzyme; 5′ cloning site Unknown (unknown if destroyed); 3′ cloning site Unknown (unknown if destroyed)
Terms and licenses: Academic/Nonprofit Terms; Industry Terms: Not Available to Industry
Depositor comments: Please see https://benchling.com/s/pl8zuhqe for additional information.
How to cite: pBT44c was a gift from David Liu (Addgene plasmid # 122600 ; http://n2t.net/addgene:122600 ; RRID:Addgene_122600)
